>Addgene plasmid #197688 | pMC-1-EXOB-11 | addgene full sequence | sequence record 391015 | Addgene NGS Result
GTCAGTGAGCGAGGAAGCGGAAGAGCGCCCAATACGCAAACCGCCTCTCCCCGCGCGTTGGCCGATTCAT
TAATCACTCTGTGGTCTCAGGAGAATTCAAACAGGGTTCTGGCGTCGTTCTCGTACTGTTTTCCCCAGGC
CAGTGCTTTAGCGTTAACTTCCGGAGCCACACCGGTGCAAACCTCAGCAAGCAGGGTGTGGAAGTAGGAC
ATTTTCATGTCAGGCCACTTCTTTCCGGAGCGGGGTTTTGCTATCACGTTGTGAACTTCTGAAGCGGTGA
TGACGCCGAGCCGTAATTTGTGCCACGCATCATCCCCCTGTTCGACAGCTCTCACATCGATCCCGGTACG
CTGCAGGATAATGTCCGGTGTCATGCTGCCACCTTCTGCTCTGCGGCTTTCTGTTTCAGGAATCCAAGAG
CTTTTACTGCTTCGGCCTGTGTCAGTTCTGACGATGCACGAATGTCGCGGCGAAATATCTGGGAACAGAG
CGGCAATAAGTCGTCATCCCATGTTTTATCCAGGGCGATCAGCAGAGTGTTAATCTCCTGCATGGTTTCA
TCGTTAACCGGAGTGATGTCGCGTTCCGGCTGACGTTCTGCAGTGTATGCAGTATTTTCGACAATGCGCT
CGGCTTCATCCTTGTCATAGATACCAGCAAATCCGAAGGCCAGACGGGCACACTGAATCATGGCTTTATG
ACGTAACATCCGTTTGGGATGCGACTGCCACGGCCCCGTGATTTCTCTGCCTTCGCGAGTTTTGAATGGT
TCGCGGCGGCATTCATCCATCCATTCGGTAACGCAGATCGGATGATTACGGTCCTTGCGGTAAATCCGGC
ATGTACAGGATTCATTGTCCTGCTCAAAGTCCATGCCATCAAACTGCTGGTTTTCATTGATGATGCGGGA
CCAGCCATCAACGCCCACCACCGGAACGATGCCATTCTGCTTATCAGGAAAGGCGTAAATTTCTTTCGTC
CACGGATTAAGGCCGTACTGGTTGGCAACGATCAGTAATGCGATGAACTGCGCATCGCTGGCATCACCTT
TAAATGCCGTCTGGCGAAGAGTGGTGATCAGTTCCTGTGGGTCGACGCTTGAGACCACGAAGTGGCTCTT
CAGTGGACGAAAGGGCCTCGTGATACGCCTATTTTTATAGGTTAATGTCATGATAATAATGGTTTCTTAG
ACGTCAGGTGGCACTTTTCGGGGAAATGTGCGCGGAACCCCTATTTGTTTATTTTTCTAAATACATTCAA
ATATGTATCCGCTCATGAGACAATAACCCTGATAAATGCTTCAATAATATTGAAAAAGGAAGAGTATGCG
CTCACGCAACTGGTCCAGAACCTTGACCGAACGCAGCGGTGGTAACGGCGCAGTGGCGGTTTTCATGGCT
TGTTATGACTGTTTTTTTTTGGGGTACAGTCTATGCCTCGGGCATCCAAGCAGCAAGCGCGTTACGCCGT
GGGTCGATGTTTGATGTTATGGAGCAGCAACGATGTTACGCAGCAGGGCAGTCGCCCTAAAACAAAGTTA
AACATCATGAGGGAAGCGGTGATCGCCGAAGTATCGACTCAACTATCAGAGGTAGTTGGCGTCATCGAGC
GCCATCTCGAACCGACGTTGCTGGCCGTACATTTGTACGGCTCCGCAGTGGATGGCGGCCTGAAGCCACA
CAGCGATATTGATTTGCTGGTTACGGTGACCGTAAGGCTTGATGAAACAACGCGGCGAGCTTTGATCAAC
GACCTTTTGGAAACTTCGGCTTCCCCTGGAGAGAGCGAGATTCTCCGCGCTGTAGAAGTCACCATTGTTG
TGCACGACGACATCATTCCGTGGCGTTATCCAGCTAAGCGCGAACTGCAATTTGGAGAATGGCAGCGCAA
TGACATTCTTGCAGGTATCTTCGAGCCAGCCACGATCGACATTGATCTGGCTATCTTGCTGACAAAAGCA
AGAGAACATAGCGTTGCCTTGGTAGGTCCAGCGGCGGAGGAACTCTTTGATCCGGTTCCTGAACAGGATC
TATTTGAGGCGCTAAATGAAACCTTAACGCTATGGAACTCGCCGCCCGACTGGGCTGGCGATGAGCGAAA
TGTAGTGCTTACGTTGTCCCGCATTTGGTACAGCGCAGTAACCGGCAAAATCGCGCCGAAGGATGTCGCT
GCCGACTGGGCAATGGAGCGCCTGCCGGCCCAGTATCAGCCCGTCATACTTGAAGCTAGACAGGCTTATC
TTGGACAAGAAGAAGATCGCTTGGCCTCGCGCGCAGATCAGTTGGAAGAATTTGTCCATTACGTAAAAGG
CGAGATCACCAAGGTAGTCGGCAAATAACTGTCAGACCAAGTTTACTCATATATACTTTAGATTGATTTA
AAACTTCATTTTTAATTTAAAAGGATCTAGGTGAAGATCCTTTTTGATAATCTCATGACCAAAATCCCTT
AACGTGAGTTTTCGTTCCACTGAGCGTCAGACCCCGTAGAAAAGATCAAAGGATCTTCTTGAGATCCTTT
TTTTCTGCGCGTAATCTGCTGCTTGCAAACAAAAAAACCACCGCTACCAGCGGTGGTTTGTTTGCCGGAT
CAAGAGCTACCAACTCTTTTTCCGAAGGTAACTGGCTTCAGCAGAGCGCAGATACCAAATACTGTTCTTC
TAGTGTAGCCGTAGTTAGGCCACCACTTCAAGAACTCTGTAGCACCGCCTACATACCTCGCTCTGCTAAT
CCTGTTACCAGTGGCTGCTGCCAGTGGCGATAAGTCGTGTCTTACCGGGTTGGACTCAAGACGATAGTTA
CCGGATAAGGCGCAGCGGTCGGGCTGAACGGGGGGTTCGTGCACACAGCCCAGCTTGGAGCGAACGACCT
ACACCGAACTGAGATACCTACAGCGTGAGCTATGAGAAAGCGCCACGCTTCCCGAAGGGAGAAAGGCGGA
CAGGTATCCGGTAAGCGGCAGGGTCGGAACAGGAGAGCGCACGAGGGAGCTTCCAGGGGGAAACGCCTGG
TATCTTTATAGTCCTGTCGGGTTTCGCCACCTCTGACTTGAGCGTCGATTTTTGTGATGCTCGTCAGGGG
GGCGGAGCCTATGGAAAAACGCCAGCAACGCGGCCTTTTTACGGTTCCTGGCCTTTTGCTGGCCTTTTGC
TCACATGTTCTTTCCTGCGTTATCCCCTGATTCTGTGGATAACCGTATTACCGCCTTTGAGTGAGCTGAT
ACCGCTCGCCGCAGCCGAACGACCGAGCGCAGCGA
Features (pLannotate 1.2.2; 9 found; start..end, strand, type, name):
      1..23      +  rep_origin     RSF ori (fragment): Plasmids containing the RSF 1030 origin of replication can be propagated in E. coli cells that contain additional plasmids with compatible origins.
     25..74      +  CDS            lacI (fragment): lac repressor; lacI; The lac repressor binds to the lac operator to inhibit transcription in E. coli. This inhibition can be relieved by adding lactose or isopropyl-β-D-thiogalactopyranoside (IPTG).
     93..374     -  CDS            Exo (fragment): 5' to 3' double-stranded DNA exonuclease in the λ Red system; exo; creates 3' single-stranded DNA tails
    371..1096    -  CDS            Beta (fragment): single-stranded DNA binding recombinase in the λ Red system; bet; mediates pairing of a single-stranded DNA with a complementary target
   1221..1325    +  promoter       AmpR promoter: bla
   1316..1396    -  CDS            int (fragment): INT2_ECOLX - Protein inferred from homology: Swiss-Prot protein existence level 3. Putative integrase believed to be involved in the insertion of antibiotic resistance genes into plasmids and transposons. From Escherichia coli.
   1484..1540    +  CDS            GmR (fragment): gentamycin acetyltransferase; aacC1; confers resistance to gentamycin
   1547..2335    +  CDS            aadA: S3AD_ECOLX - Experimental evidence at protein level: Swiss-Prot protein existence level 1. Mediates bacterial resistance to the antibiotics streptomycin and spectinomycin. From Escherichia coli.
   2509..3097    +  rep_origin     ori: high-copy-number ColE1/pMB1/pBR322/pUC origin of replication
