[The description below was written by a language model from this plasmid's Addgene catalogue record and pLannotate feature annotations shown in this document.]
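Description:
pMC-1-EXOB-11 is a Level 0 Phytobrick part plasmid from a MoClo (Golden Gate-style modular cloning) toolkit for plant genome engineering. It is built on the pMC-1-ccdB-11 acceptor backbone, in which the part presumably replaces a ccdB counter-selection cassette, as the backbone name suggests. At about 3.3 kb it is a small storage and donor vector propagated in E. coli. It has a high-copy ColE1/pUC-type origin of replication. Selection is by spectinomycin, conferred by an intact aadA (streptomycin/spectinomycin adenylyltransferase) gene that lies downstream of an AmpR (bla) promoter. The short annotated fragments of an integrase, a gentamicin acetyltransferase, lacI and an RSF origin are most likely remnants of the sequences from which the backbone and resistance cassette were assembled, not functional elements.

The payload is the EXOB enhancer-blocking insulator, a roughly 1 kb segment of bacteriophage lambda DNA. The feature table is consistent with this: the insert region is annotated as partial coding sequences of the lambda Red genes exo and bet. Here these serve only as non-coding DNA and are not meant to be expressed as recombination proteins. An enhancer-blocking insulator is placed between neighbouring transcription units so that enhancers in one cassette do not inappropriately activate the promoter of another, a common problem in multigene T-DNAs. Although catalogued as a plant expression vector, the plasmid has no plant promoter, terminator or selectable marker of its own. It supplies the insulator as a standardised module for assembly into higher-level multigene plant constructs. The record does not state the flanking Type IIS sites or overhangs, or which assembly positions the "1" and "11" in the name denote.
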