Addgene plasmid #197688: pMC-1-EXOB-11
Purpose: Phytobrick (MoClo) Level 0 Part
Depositing lab: Daniel Voytas. Depositing organization: University of Minnesota. Publication: An extensible vector toolkit and parts library for advanced engineering of plant genomes. Chamness JC, Kumar J, Cruz AJ, Rhuby E, Holum MJ, Cody JP, Tibebu R, Gamo ME, Starker CG, Zhang F, Voytas DF. Plant Genome. 2023 Mar 9:e20312. doi: 10.1002/tpg2.20312. PubMed 36896468.
Backbone
  Vector backbone: pMC-1-ccdB-11
  Backbone manufacturer: Self-made
  Vector type: Plant Expression
Growth in bacteria
  Bacterial resistance: Spectinomycin, 50 μg/mL
  Growth temperature: 37°C
  Growth strain: DH5alpha
  Copy number: High Copy
Gene/Insert
  Gene/Insert name: EXOB enhancer-blocking insulator
  Species: Enterobacteria phage lambda
  Insert size (bp): 1004
  Cloning method: Restriction Enzyme; 5′ cloning site Unknown (unknown if destroyed)
Terms and licenses: Academic/Nonprofit Terms; Industry Terms: Not Available to Industry
Depositor comments: Please visit https://doi.org/10.1101/2022.10.15.511792 for bioRxiv preprint.
How to cite: pMC-1-EXOB-11 was a gift from Daniel Voytas (Addgene plasmid # 197688 ; http://n2t.net/addgene:197688 ; RRID:Addgene_197688)
